>Addgene plasmid #135953 | pEF1a-2xSV40_NLS-NLuc | addgene full sequence | sequence record 271498 | Addgene NGS Result
GCTCCGGTGCCCGTCAGTGGGCAGAGCGCACATCGCCCACAGTCCCCGAGAAGTTGGGGGGAGGGGTCGG
CAATTGAACCGGTGCCTAGAGAAGGTGGCGCGGGGTAAACTGGGAAAGTGATGTCGTGTACTGGCTCCGC
CTTTTTCCCGAGGGTGGGGGAGAACCGTATATAAGTGCAGTAGTCGCCGTGAACGTTCTTTTTCGCAACG
GGTTTGCCGCCAGAACACAGGTAAGTGCCGTGTGTGGTTCCCGCGGGCCTGGCCTCTTTACGGGTTATGG
CCCTTGCGTGCCTTGAATTACTTCCACGCCCCTGGCTGCAGTACGTGATTCTTGATCCCGAGCTTCGGGT
TGGAAGTGGGTGGGAGAGTTCGAGGCCTTGCGCTTAAGGAGCCCCTTCGCCTCGTGCTTGAGTTGAGGCC
TGGCTTGGGCGCTGGGGCCGCCGCGTGCGAATCTGGTGGCACCTTCGCGCCTGTCTCGCTGCTTTCGATA
AGTCTCTAGCCATTTAAAATTTTTGATGACCTGCTGCGACGCTTTTTTTCTGGCAAGATAGTCTTGTAAA
TGCGGGCCAAGATCTGCACACTGGTATTTCGGTTTTTGGGGCCGCGGGCGGCGACGGGGCCCGTGCGTCC
CAGCGCACATGTTCGGCGAGGCGGGGCCTGCGAGCGCGGCCACCGAGAATCGGACGGGGGTAGTCTCAAG
CTGGCCGGCCTGCTCTGGTGCCTGGCCTCGCGCCGCCGTGTATCGCCCCGCCCTGGGCGGCAAGGCTGGC
CCGGTCGGCACCAGTTGCGTGAGCGGAAAGATGGCCGCTTCCCGGCCCTGCTGCAGGGAGCTCAAAATGG
AGGACGCGGCGCTCGGGAGAGCGGGCGGGTGAGTCACCCACACAAAGGAAAAGGGCCTTTCCGTCCTCAG
CCGTCGCTTCATGTGACTCCACGGAGTACCGGGCGCCGTCCAGGCACCTCGATTAGTTCTCGAGCTTTTG
GAGTACGTCGTCTTTAGGTTGGGGGGAGGGGTTTTATGCGATGGAGTTTCCCCACACTGAGTGGGTGGAG
ACTGAAGTTAGGCCAGCTTGGCACTTGATGTAATTCTCCTTGGAATTTGCCCTTTTTGAGTTTGGATCTT
GGTTCATTCTCAAGCCTCAGACAGTGGTTCAAAGTTTTTTTCTTCCATTTCAGGTGTCGTGACGCTAGCG
CTACCGGACTCAGATCTCGAGCTCAAGCTTCGAATTCATGGATCCAAAAAAGAAGAGAAAGGTAGATCCA
AAAAAGAAGAGAAAGGTAGGTACCGTCTTCACACTCGAAGATTTCGTTGGGGACTGGCGACAGACAGCCG
GCTACAACCTGGACCAAGTCCTTGAACAGGGAGGTGTGTCCAGTTTGTTTCAGAATCTCGGGGTGTCCGT
AACTCCGATCCAAAGGATTGTCCTGAGCGGTGAAAATGGGCTGAAGATCGACATCCATGTCATCATCCCG
TATGAAGGTCTGAGCGGCGACCAAATGGGCCAGATCGAAAAAATTTTTAAGGTGGTGTACCCTGTGGATG
ATCATCACTTTAAGGTGATCCTGCACTATGGCACACTGGTAATCGACGGGGTTACGCCGAACATGATCGA
CTATTTCGGACGGCCGTATGAAGGCATCGCCGTGTTCGACGGCAAAAAGATCACTGTAACAGGGACCCTG
TGGAACGGCAACAAAATTATCGACGAGCGCCTGATCAACCCCGACGGCTCCCTGCTGTTCCGAGTAACCA
TCAACGGAGTGACCGGCTGGCGGCTGTGCGAACGCATTCTGGCGTAAGGATCCCGCGACTCTAGATCATA
ATCAGCCATACCACATTTGTAGAGGTTTTACTTGCTTTAAAAAACCTCCCACACCTCCCCCTGAACCTGA
AACATAAAATGAATGCAATTGTTGTTGTTAACTTGTTTATTGCAGCTTATAATGGTTACAAATAAAGCAA
TAGCATCACAAATTTCACAAATAAAGCATTTTTTTCACTGCATTCTAGTTGTGGTTTGTCCAAACTCATC
AATGTATCTTAAGGCGTAAATTGTAAGCGTTAATATTTTGTTAAAATTCGCGTTAAATTTTTGTTAAATC
AGCTCATTTTTTAACCAATAGGCCGAAATCGGCAAAATCCCTTATAAATCAAAAGAATAGACCGAGATAG
GGT
[37 nt withheld, positions 2174-2210]
AAAGAACGTGGACTCCAACGTCAAAGG
[49 nt withheld, positions 2238-2286]
T
[91 nt withheld, positions 2288-2378]
G
[124 nt withheld, positions 2380-2503]
CAGGTGGCACTTTTCGGGGAAATGTGCGCGGAACCCCTATTTGTTTATTTTTCTAAATACATTCAAATAT
GTATCCGCTCATGAGACAATAACCCTGATAAATGCTTCAATAATATTGAAAAAGGAAGAGTCCTGAGGCG
GAAAGAACCAGCTGTGGAATGTGTGTCAGTTAGGGTGTGGAAAGTCCCCAGGCTCCCCAGCAGGCAGAAG
TATGCAAAGCATGCATCTCAATTAGTCAGCAACCAGGTGTGGAAAGTCCCCAGGCTCCCCAGCAGGCAGA
AGTATGCAAAGCATGCATCTCAATTAGTCAGCAACCATAGTCCCGCCCCTAACTCCGCCCATCCCGCCCC
TAACTCCGCCCAGTTCCGCCCATTCTCCGCCCCATGGCTGACTAATTTTTTTTATTTATGCAGAGGCCGA
GGCCGCCTCGGCCTCTGAGCTATTCCAGAAGTAGTGAGGAGGCTTTTTTGGAGGCCTAGGCTTTTGCAAA
GATCGATCAAGAGACAGGATGAGGATCGTTTCGCATGATTGAACAAGATGGATTGCACGCAGGTTCTCCG
GCCGCTTGGGTGGAGAGGCTATTCGGCTATGACTGGGCACAACAGACAATCGGCTGCTCTGATGCCGCCG
TGTTCCGGCTGTCAGCGCAGGGGCGCCCGGTTCTTTTTGTCAAGACCGACCTGTCCGGTGCCCTGAATGA
ACTGCAAGACGAGGCAGCGCGGCTATCGTGGCTGGCCACGACGGGCGTTCCTTGCGCAGCTGTGCTCGAC
GTTGTCACTGAAGCGGGAAGGGACTGGCTGCTATTGGGCGAAGTGCCGGGGCAGGATCTCCTGTCATCTC
ACCTTGCTCCTGCCGAGAAAGTATCCATCATGGCTGATGCAATGCGGCGGCTGCATACGCTTGATCCGGC
TACCTGCCCATTCGACCACCAAGCGAAACATCGCATCGAGCGAGCACGTACTCGGATGGAAGCCGGTCTT
GTCGATCAGGATGATCTGGACGAAGAGCATCAGGGGCTCGCGCCAGCCGAACTGTTCGCCAGGCTCAAGG
CGAGCATGCCCGACGGCGAGGATCTCGTCGTGACCCATGGCGATGCCTGCTTGCCGAATATCATGGTGGA
AAATGGCCGCTTTTCTGGATTCATCGACTGTGGCCGGCTGGGTGTGGCGGACCGCTATCAGGACATAGCG
TTGGCTACCCGTGATATTGCTGAAGAGCTTGGCGGCGAATGGGCTGACCGCTTCCTCGTGCTTTACGGTA
TCGCCGCTCCCGATTCGCAGCGCATCGCCTTCTATCGCCTTCTTGACGAGTTCTTCTGAGCGGGACTCTG
GGGTTCGAAATGACCGACCAAGCGACGCCCAACCTGCCATCACGAGATTTCGATTCCACCGCCGCCTTCT
ATGAAAGGTTGGGCTTCGGAATCGTTTTCCGGGACGCCGGCTGGATGATCCTCCAGCGCGGGGATCTCAT
GCTGGAGTTCTTCGCCCACCCTAGGGGGAGGCTAACTGAAACACGGAAGGAGACAATACCGGAAGGAACC
CGCGCTATGACGGCAATAAAAAGACAGAATAAAACGCACGGTGTTGGGTCGTTTGTTCATAAACGCGGGG
TTCGGTCCCAGGGCTGGCACTCTGTCGATACCCCACCGAGACCCCATTGGGGCCAATACGCCCGCGTTTC
TTCCTTTTCCCCACCCCACCCCCCAAGTTCGGGTGAAGGCCCAGGGCTCGCAGCCAACGTCGGGGCGGCA
GGCCCTGCCATAGCCTCAGGTTACTCATATATACTTTAGATTGATTTAAAACTTCATTTTTAATTTAAAA
GGATCTAGGTGAAGATCCTTTTTGATAATCTCATGACCAAAATCCCTTAACGTGAGTTTTCGTTCCACTG
AGCGTCAGACCCCGTAGAAAAGATCAAAGGATCTTCTTGAGATCCTTTTTTTCTGCGCGTAATCTGCTGC
TTGCAAACAAAAAAACCACCGCTACCAGCGGTGGTTTGTTTGCCGGATCAAGAGCTACCAACTCTTTTTC
CGAAGGTAACTGGCTTCAGCAGAGCGCAGATACCAAATACTGTTCTTCTAGTGTAGCCGTAGTTAGGCCA
CCACTTCAAGAACTCTGTAGCACCGCCTACATACCTCGCTCTGCTAATCCTGTTACCAGTGGCTGCTGCC
AGTGGCGATAAGTCGTGTCTTACCGGGTTGGACTCAAGACGATAGTTACCGGATAAGGCGCAGCGGTCGG
GCTGAACGGGGGGTTCGTGCACACAGCCCAGCTTGGAGCGAACGACCTACACCGAACTGAGATACCTACA
GCGTGAGCTATGAGAAAGCGCCACGCTTCCCGAAGGGAGAAAGGCGGACAGGTATCCGGTAAGCGGCAGG
GTCGGAACAGGAGAGCGCACGAGGGAGCTTCCAGGGGGAAACGCCTGGTATCTTTATAGTCCTGTCGGGT
TTCGCCACCTCTGACTTGAGCGTCGATTTTTGTGATGCTCGTCAGGGGGGCGGAGCCTATGGAAAAACGC
CAGCAACGCGGCCTTTTTACGGTTCCTGGCCTTTTGCTGGCCTTTTGCTCACATGTTCTTTCCTGCGTTA
TCCCCTGATTCTGTGGATAACCGTATTACCGCCATGCATTAGTTATTAATGAGTAATTCATACAAAAGGA
CTCGCCCCTGCCTTGGGGAATCCCAGGGACCGTCGTTAAACTCCCACTAACGTAGAACCCAGAGATCGCT
GCGTTCCCGCCCCCTCACCCGCCCGCTCTCGTCATCACTGAGGTGGAGAAGAGCATGCGTGAG
Features (pLannotate 1.2.2; 17 found; start..end, strand, type, name):
     19..230     +  promoter       EF-1α core promoter: core promoter for human elongation factor EF-1α
    231..344     +  intron         EF-1α intron A (fragment): intron upstream of the start codon of human EF-1α
    970..1173    +  intron         EF-1α intron A: truncated intron upstream of the start codon of human EF-1α
   1184..1227    +  misc_feature   MCS (fragment): multiple cloning site
   1234..1254    +  CDS            SV40 NLS: nuclear localization signal of SV40 (simian virus 40) large T antigen
   1258..1278    +  CDS            SV40 NLS: nuclear localization signal of SV40 (simian virus 40) large T antigen
   1285..1797    +  CDS            Nluc: NanoLuc® luciferase human codon-optimized
   1814..1897    +  CDS            large T antigen (fragment): large T antigen from SV40 (simian virus 40)
   1920..2041    +  polyA_signal   SV40 poly(A) signal: SV40 polyadenylation signal
   2075..2503    -  rep_origin     f1 ori (sequence partly withheld): f1 bacteriophage origin of replication; arrow indicates direction of (+) strand synthesis
   2530..2634    +  promoter       AmpR promoter: bla
   2636..2993    +  promoter       SV40 promoter: SV40 enhancer and early promoter
   3028..3822    +  CDS            NeoR/KanR: aminoglycoside phosphotransferase from Tn5; aph(3')-II (or nptII); confers resistance to neomycin, kanamycin, and G418 (Geneticin®)
   3843..3995    +  CDS            ble (fragment): BLE_KLEPN - Experimental evidence at protein level: Swiss-Prot protein existence level 1. Binding protein with a strong affinity to the bleomycin family of antibiotics. Binds to CL990; an antimitotic-antibiotic compound. From Klebsiella pneumoniae.
   4054..4101    +  polyA_signal   HSV TK poly(A) signal: herpes simplex virus thymidine kinase polyadenylation signal (Cole and Stacy, 1985)
   4192..4208    -  polyA_signal   bGH poly(A) signal (fragment): bovine growth hormone polyadenylation signal
   4430..5018    +  rep_origin     ori: high-copy-number ColE1/pMB1/pBR322/pUC origin of replication
