[The description below was written by a language model from this plasmid's Addgene catalogue record and pLannotate feature annotations shown in this document.]
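Description:
pEF1a-2xSV40_NLS-NLuc is a mammalian expression plasmid built on the Clontech pEF1α-IRES-DsRed-Express2 backbone and designed to produce NanoLuc luciferase confined to the nucleus. The annotated full sequence is about 5.3 kb, smaller than the stated 6.0 kb backbone. It shows no IRES or DsRed-Express2 features, which suggests that this part of the parental vector was removed when the insert was cloned between the KpnI and BamHI sites, although the record does not say so explicitly. In bacteria the plasmid replicates from a high-copy ColE1/pUC-type origin and is selected with kanamycin. An f1 origin is also present.

The expression cassette is driven by the human EF-1α promoter, annotated as the core promoter followed by intron A segments, which gives strong constitutive transcription in many mammalian cell types. Downstream of a remnant of the multiple cloning site lie two tandem copies of the SV40 large T antigen nuclear localization signal, fused to the N terminus of a human codon-optimized, synthetic NanoLuc coding sequence. The transcript ends at an SV40 polyadenylation signal. A separate dual-purpose marker cassette places the Tn5 NeoR/KanR aminoglycoside phosphotransferase gene under both a bacterial bla-type promoter and the SV40 enhancer/early promoter, with an HSV TK poly(A) signal. The same gene therefore confers kanamycin resistance in E. coli and G418 resistance for selecting stably transfected mammalian cells.

The construct provides a nucleus-targeted bioluminescent source. The associated publication concerns BRET-based biological light sources for spatio-temporal control of optogenetic systems, so the plasmid likely serves as a compartment-specific luciferase in that kind of work.
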