Addgene plasmid #135953: pEF1a-2xSV40_NLS-NLuc
Purpose: Expresses the NanoLuciferase targeted to the nucleus in mammalian cells.
Depositing lab: Antonio Amelio. Depositing organization: University of North Carolina at Chapel Hill. Publication: Engineered BRET-Based Biologic Light Sources Enable Spatio-Temporal Control Over Diverse Optogenetic Systems. Parag-Sharma K, O'Banion CP, Henry EC, Musicant AM, Cleveland JL, Lawrence DS, Amelio AL. ACS Synth Biol. 2019 Dec 13. doi: 10.1021/acssynbio.9b00277. PubMed 31834783.
Backbone
  Vector backbone: pEF1α-IRES-DsRed-Express2
  Backbone manufacturer: ClontechLaboratories, Inc.
  Backbone size w/o insert (bp): 6022
  Vector type: Mammalian Expression
  Selectable markers: Neomycin (select with G418)
Growth in bacteria
  Bacterial resistance: Kanamycin, 50 μg/mL
  Growth temperature: 37°C
  Growth strain: DH5alpha
  Copy number: High Copy
Gene/Insert
  Gene/Insert name: NanoLuciferase (alt names: NanoLuc; NLuc)
  Species: Synthetic
  Promoter: EF1a
  Tag / fusion protein: 2xSV40-NLS (N terminal on insert)
  Cloning method: Restriction Enzyme; 5′ cloning site KpnI (not destroyed); 3′ cloning site BamHI (not destroyed)
  Sequencing primers: 5′ TCAAGCCTCAGACAGTGGTTC
Terms and licenses: Academic/Nonprofit Terms; Industry Terms: Not Available to Industry
How to cite: pEF1a-2xSV40_NLS-NLuc was a gift from Antonio Amelio (Addgene plasmid # 135953 ; http://n2t.net/addgene:135953 ; RRID:Addgene_135953)
